Addgene plasmid #85465: p-mCherry-C1-PsACR1
Purpose: Natural anion conducting Channelrhodopsin with red shifted absorption. Closing kinetics 80ms. Codon optimized for mammalian expression (human/mouse)
Depositing lab: Peter Hegemann. Publication: Identification of a Natural Green Light Absorbing Chloride Conducting Channelrhodopsin from Proteomonas sulcata. Wietek J, Broser M, Krause BS, Hegemann P. J Biol Chem. 2016 Feb 19;291(8):4121-7. doi: 10.1074/jbc.M115.699637. Epub 2016 Jan 6. PubMed 26740624.
Backbone
  Vector backbone: pEGFP-C1
  Backbone size w/o insert (bp): 4703
  Total vector size (bp): 5576
  Modifications to backbone: EGFP has been replaced by mCherry using AgeI/XhoI (XhoI site destroyed during cloning)
  Vector type: Mammalian Expression
  Selectable markers: Neomycin (select with G418)
Growth in bacteria
  Bacterial resistance: Kanamycin, 50 μg/mL
  Growth temperature: 37°C
  Growth strain: XL1 Blue
  Copy number: High Copy
Gene/Insert
  Gene/Insert name: Synthetic construct PsChR1 gene (alt name: PsACR1)
  Species: Synthetic; Proteomonas sulcata
  Insert size (bp): 873
  GenBank ID: KF992074.1
  Promoter: CMV (+enhancer)
  Tag / fusion protein: mCherry (C terminal on insert)
  Cloning method: Restriction Enzyme; 5′ cloning site NheI (unknown if destroyed); 3′ cloning site AgeI (unknown if destroyed)
  Sequencing primers: 5′ EGFP-N1-F: GAGGTCTATATAAGCAGAGC or CMV-F: GCAAATGGGCGGTAGGCGT; 3′ EGFP-C1-R: AACCATTATAAGCTGCAATAAAC
Terms and licenses: Academic/Nonprofit Terms; Industry Terms: Not Available to Industry
How to cite: p-mCherry-C1-PsACR1 was a gift from Peter Hegemann (Addgene plasmid # 85465 ; http://n2t.net/addgene:85465 ; RRID:Addgene_85465)
