[The description below was written by a language model from this plasmid's Addgene catalogue record and pLannotate feature annotations shown in this document.]
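Description:
p-mCherry-C1-PsACR1 is a 5,576 bp mammalian expression plasmid built on the pEGFP-C1 backbone, in which EGFP was exchanged for mCherry. It replicates at high copy in E. coli from a ColE1/pUC-type origin and also carries an f1 phage origin. A single NeoR/KanR (aph(3')-II) gene serves both hosts. The bacterial bla-type promoter drives it for kanamycin selection in bacteria, while the adjacent SV40 enhancer/early promoter and the HSV TK polyadenylation signal allow G418 selection of transfected mammalian cells.

The payload is an 873 bp synthetic coding sequence for PsACR1 (also called PsChR1), a natural anion-conducting channelrhodopsin from the cryptophyte alga Proteomonas sulcata, codon-optimized for human and mouse cells. It was cloned between NheI and AgeI, downstream of the CMV immediate-early enhancer and promoter and directly upstream of mCherry. The channel is therefore expressed with mCherry fused to its C terminus, and the transcript is terminated by the SV40 poly(A) signal after a remnant of the multiple cloning site. Two feature tables, one from the depositor sequence and one from repository sequencing, show the same elements in the same order and differ only in their numbering start point. Neither annotates the opsin itself, but the unannotated stretch between the CMV promoter and mCherry is consistent with the insert. The short ble, bGH poly(A) and large T antigen hits are fragmentary annotation matches within backbone sequence rather than functional parts.

The record describes the channel as having red-shifted, green-light absorption and closing kinetics of about 80 ms. The construct suits transient or stable expression in cultured mammalian cells for characterizing this light-gated chloride channel, with red fluorescence identifying expressing cells.
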