Features (pLannotate 1.2.2; 14 found; start..end, strand, type, name):
     45..348     +  enhancer       CMV enhancer: human cytomegalovirus immediate early enhancer
    349..552     +  promoter       CMV promoter: human cytomegalovirus (CMV) immediate early promoter
   1465..2173    +  CDS            mCherry (fragment): monomeric derivative of DsRed fluorescent protein (Shaner et al., 2004) mammalian codon-optimized
   2175..2224    +  misc_feature   MCS (fragment): multiple cloning site
   2241..2325    +  CDS            large T antigen (fragment): large T antigen from SV40 (simian virus 40)
   2348..2469    +  polyA_signal   SV40 poly(A) signal: SV40 polyadenylation signal
   2503..2931    -  rep_origin     f1 ori (sequence partly withheld): f1 bacteriophage origin of replication; arrow indicates direction of (+) strand synthesis
   2958..3062    +  promoter       AmpR promoter: bla
   3064..3421    +  promoter       SV40 promoter: SV40 enhancer and early promoter
   3456..4250    +  CDS            NeoR/KanR: aminoglycoside phosphotransferase from Tn5; aph(3')-II (or nptII); confers resistance to neomycin, kanamycin, and G418 (Geneticin®)
   4271..4423    +  CDS            ble (fragment): BLE_KLEPN - Experimental evidence at protein level: Swiss-Prot protein existence level 1. Binding protein with a strong affinity to the bleomycin family of antibiotics. Binds to CL990; an antimitotic-antibiotic compound. From Klebsiella pneumoniae.
   4482..4529    +  polyA_signal   HSV TK poly(A) signal: herpes simplex virus thymidine kinase polyadenylation signal (Cole and Stacy, 1985)
   4620..4636    -  polyA_signal   bGH poly(A) signal (fragment): bovine growth hormone polyadenylation signal
   4858..5446    +  rep_origin     ori: high-copy-number ColE1/pMB1/pBR322/pUC origin of replication
>Addgene plasmid #85465 | p-mCherry-C1-PsACR1 | depositor full sequence | sequence record 165461 | p-mCherry-C1-PsACR1 sequence 5576 bps
TCAATTACGGGGTCATTAGTTCATAGCCCATATATGGAGTTCCGCGTTACATAACTTACGGTAAATGGCC
CGCCTGGCTGACCGCCCAACGACCCCCGCCCATTGACGTCAATAATGACGTATGTTCCCATAGTAACGCC
AATAGGGACTTTCCATTGACGTCAATGGGTGGAGTATTTACGGTAAACTGCCCACTTGGCAGTACATCAA
GTGTATCATATGCCAAGTACGCCCCCTATTGACGTCAATGACGGTAAATGGCCCGCCTGGCATTATGCCC
AGTACATGACCTTATGGGACTTTCCTACTTGGCAGTACATCTACGTATTAGTCATCGCTATTACCATGGT
GATGCGGTTTTGGCAGTACATCAATGGGCGTGGATAGCGGTTTGACTCACGGGGATTTCCAAGTCTCCAC
CCCATTGACGTCAATGGGAGTTTGTTTTGGCACCAAAATCAACGGGACTTTCCAAAATGTCGTAACAACT
CCGCCCCATTGACGCAAATGGGCGGTAGGCGTGTACGGTGGGAGGTCTATATAAGCAGAGCTGGTTTAGT
GAACCGTCAGATCCGCTAGCCACCATGACAACTATCTCCGAGGTCTGTGGGGTCTGGGCACTGGACAATC
CCGAATGTATCGAAGTCTCAGGAACAAACGACAATGTGAAAATGGCCCAGCTGTGCTTCTGTATGGTGTG
CGTCTGTCAGATCCTGTTTATGGCCAGCCAGTACCCAAAAGTGGGATGGGAGGCAATCTACCTGCCCTCC
TGCGAATGTTTCCTGTACGGGCTGGCCAGCTCCGGAAACGGCTTCATCCAGCTGTATGACGGCCGACTGA
TTCCTTGGGCTAGATACGCCGCTTGGATCTGCACTTGTCCATCTATTCTGCTGCAGATCAATACCATTCA
CAAGTGTAAAATCAGTCATTTCAACCTGAATACCTTCATCGTGCAGGCAGATCTGATCATGAACATTATG
GGGGTCACTGGCGCACTGACCACAAATATCGCCTTCAAGTGGATCTACTTTGCCATCGGCTGCATTCTGT
TCATCTTTATTGTGCTGGTGGTCTACGACATCATGACCTCTGCAGCCAAGGAGTGGAAGGCTAAAGGAGA
TTCCAAAGGGAACCTGGTGTCTACACGGCTGATCCTGCTGCGCTGGATCTTCATTGTGAGTTGGTGCGTC
TATCCCCTGCTGTGGATTCTGTCACCTCAGGCCACTTGTGCCGTGAGCGAAGACGTGATCAGCGTCGCTC
ACTTCATTTGCGATGCTTTTGCAAAGAACATGTTCGGCTTTATCATGTGGAGGACACTGTGGAGAGACCT
GGATGGACACTGGGACATTAGCAGGCATTACCCCCAGTCTAGTTATGCAAAGGATGGCAAAGAGGAAGAA
CAGATGACTGCTATGAGCCAGACTGATGACACTGAAAAACCCCATTCCAGCCAGGGCGGACCGGTGGTGA
GCAAGGGCGAGGAGGATAACATGGCCATCATCAAGGAGTTCATGCGCTTCAAGGTGCACATGGAGGGCTC
CGTGAACGGCCACGAGTTCGAGATCGAGGGCGAGGGCGAGGGCCGCCCCTACGAGGGCACCCAGACCGCC
AAGCTGAAGGTGACCAAGGGTGGCCCCCTGCCCTTCGCCTGGGACATCCTGTCCCCTCAGTTCATGTACG
GCTCCAAGGCCTACGTGAAGCACCCCGCCGACATCCCCGACTACTTGAAGCTGTCCTTCCCCGAGGGCTT
CAAGTGGGAGCGCGTGATGAACTTCGAGGACGGCGGCGTGGTGACCGTGACCCAGGACTCCTCCCTGCAG
GACGGCGAGTTCATCTACAAGGTGAAGCTGCGCGGCACCAACTTCCCCTCCGACGGCCCCGTAATGCAGA
AGAAGACCATGGGCTGGGAGGCCTCCTCCGAGCGGATGTACCCCGAGGACGGCGCCCTGAAGGGCGAGAT
CAAGCAGAGGCTGAAGCTGAAGGACGGCGGCCACTACGACGCTGAGGTCAAGACCACCTACAAGGCCAAG
AAGCCCGTGCAGCTGCCCGGCGCCTACAACGTCAACATCAAGTTGGACATCACCTCCCACAACGAGGACT
ACACCATCGTGGAACAGTACGAACGCGCCGAGGGCCGCCACTCCACCGGCGGCATGGACGAGCTGTACAA
GTAAGAGCTCAAGCTTCGAATTCTGCAGTCGACGGTACCGCGGGCCCGGGATCCACCGGATCTAGATAAC
TGATCATAATCAGCCATACCACATTTGTAGAGGTTTTACTTGCTTTAAAAAACCTCCCACACCTCCCCCT
GAACCTGAAACATAAAATGAATGCAATTGTTGTTGTTAACTTGTTTATTGCAGCTTATAATGGTTACAAA
TAAAGCAATAGCATCACAAATTTCACAAATAAAGCATTTTTTTCACTGCATTCTAGTTGTGGTTTGTCCA
AACTCATCAATGTATCTTAAGGCGTAAATTGTAAGCGTTAATATTTTGTTAAAATTCGCGTTAAATTTTT
GTTAAATCAGCTCATTTTTTAACCAATAGGCCGAAATCGGCAAAATCCCTTATAAATCAAAAGAATAGAC
CGAGATAGGGT
[37 nt withheld, positions 2602-2638]
AAAGAACGTGGACTCCAACGTCAAAGG
[49 nt withheld, positions 2666-2714]
T
[91 nt withheld, positions 2716-2806]
G
[124 nt withheld, positions 2808-2931]
CAGGTGGCACTTTTCGGGGAAATGTGCGCGGAACCCCTATTTGTTTATTTTTCTAAATACATTCAAATAT
GTATCCGCTCATGAGACAATAACCCTGATAAATGCTTCAATAATATTGAAAAAGGAAGAGTCCTGAGGCG
GAAAGAACCAGCTGTGGAATGTGTGTCAGTTAGGGTGTGGAAAGTCCCCAGGCTCCCCAGCAGGCAGAAG
TATGCAAAGCATGCATCTCAATTAGTCAGCAACCAGGTGTGGAAAGTCCCCAGGCTCCCCAGCAGGCAGA
AGTATGCAAAGCATGCATCTCAATTAGTCAGCAACCATAGTCCCGCCCCTAACTCCGCCCATCCCGCCCC
TAACTCCGCCCAGTTCCGCCCATTCTCCGCCCCATGGCTGACTAATTTTTTTTATTTATGCAGAGGCCGA
GGCCGCCTCGGCCTCTGAGCTATTCCAGAAGTAGTGAGGAGGCTTTTTTGGAGGCCTAGGCTTTTGCAAA
GATCGATCAAGAGACAGGATGAGGATCGTTTCGCATGATTGAACAAGATGGATTGCACGCAGGTTCTCCG
GCCGCTTGGGTGGAGAGGCTATTCGGCTATGACTGGGCACAACAGACAATCGGCTGCTCTGATGCCGCCG
TGTTCCGGCTGTCAGCGCAGGGGCGCCCGGTTCTTTTTGTCAAGACCGACCTGTCCGGTGCCCTGAATGA
ACTGCAAGACGAGGCAGCGCGGCTATCGTGGCTGGCCACGACGGGCGTTCCTTGCGCAGCTGTGCTCGAC
GTTGTCACTGAAGCGGGAAGGGACTGGCTGCTATTGGGCGAAGTGCCGGGGCAGGATCTCCTGTCATCTC
ACCTTGCTCCTGCCGAGAAAGTATCCATCATGGCTGATGCAATGCGGCGGCTGCATACGCTTGATCCGGC
TACCTGCCCATTCGACCACCAAGCGAAACATCGCATCGAGCGAGCACGTACTCGGATGGAAGCCGGTCTT
GTCGATCAGGATGATCTGGACGAAGAGCATCAGGGGCTCGCGCCAGCCGAACTGTTCGCCAGGCTCAAGG
CGAGCATGCCCGACGGCGAGGATCTCGTCGTGACCCATGGCGATGCCTGCTTGCCGAATATCATGGTGGA
AAATGGCCGCTTTTCTGGATTCATCGACTGTGGCCGGCTGGGTGTGGCGGACCGCTATCAGGACATAGCG
TTGGCTACCCGTGATATTGCTGAAGAGCTTGGCGGCGAATGGGCTGACCGCTTCCTCGTGCTTTACGGTA
TCGCCGCTCCCGATTCGCAGCGCATCGCCTTCTATCGCCTTCTTGACGAGTTCTTCTGAGCGGGACTCTG
GGGTTCGAAATGACCGACCAAGCGACGCCCAACCTGCCATCACGAGATTTCGATTCCACCGCCGCCTTCT
ATGAAAGGTTGGGCTTCGGAATCGTTTTCCGGGACGCCGGCTGGATGATCCTCCAGCGCGGGGATCTCAT
GCTGGAGTTCTTCGCCCACCCTAGGGGGAGGCTAACTGAAACACGGAAGGAGACAATACCGGAAGGAACC
CGCGCTATGACGGCAATAAAAAGACAGAATAAAACGCACGGTGTTGGGTCGTTTGTTCATAAACGCGGGG
TTCGGTCCCAGGGCTGGCACTCTGTCGATACCCCACCGAGACCCCATTGGGGCCAATACGCCCGCGTTTC
TTCCTTTTCCCCACCCCACCCCCCAAGTTCGGGTGAAGGCCCAGGGCTCGCAGCCAACGTCGGGGCGGCA
GGCCCTGCCATAGCCTCAGGTTACTCATATATACTTTAGATTGATTTAAAACTTCATTTTTAATTTAAAA
GGATCTAGGTGAAGATCCTTTTTGATAATCTCATGACCAAAATCCCTTAACGTGAGTTTTCGTTCCACTG
AGCGTCAGACCCCGTAGAAAAGATCAAAGGATCTTCTTGAGATCCTTTTTTTCTGCGCGTAATCTGCTGC
TTGCAAACAAAAAAACCACCGCTACCAGCGGTGGTTTGTTTGCCGGATCAAGAGCTACCAACTCTTTTTC
CGAAGGTAACTGGCTTCAGCAGAGCGCAGATACCAAATACTGTCCTTCTAGTGTAGCCGTAGTTAGGCCA
CCACTTCAAGAACTCTGTAGCACCGCCTACATACCTCGCTCTGCTAATCCTGTTACCAGTGGCTGCTGCC
AGTGGCGATAAGTCGTGTCTTACCGGGTTGGACTCAAGACGATAGTTACCGGATAAGGCGCAGCGGTCGG
GCTGAACGGGGGGTTCGTGCACACAGCCCAGCTTGGAGCGAACGACCTACACCGAACTGAGATACCTACA
GCGTGAGCTATGAGAAAGCGCCACGCTTCCCGAAGGGAGAAAGGCGGACAGGTATCCGGTAAGCGGCAGG
GTCGGAACAGGAGAGCGCACGAGGGAGCTTCCAGGGGGAAACGCCTGGTATCTTTATAGTCCTGTCGGGT
TTCGCCACCTCTGACTTGAGCGTCGATTTTTGTGATGCTCGTCAGGGGGGCGGAGCCTATGGAAAAACGC
CAGCAACGCGGCCTTTTTACGGTTCCTGGCCTTTTGCTGGCCTTTTGCTCACATGTTCTTTCCTGCGTTA
TCCCCTGATTCTGTGGATAACCGTATTACCGCCATGCATTAGTTATTAATAGTAA
