Features (pLannotate 1.2.2; 14 found; start..end, strand, type, name):
     49..406     +  promoter       SV40 promoter: SV40 enhancer and early promoter
    441..1235    +  CDS            NeoR/KanR: aminoglycoside phosphotransferase from Tn5; aph(3')-II (or nptII); confers resistance to neomycin, kanamycin, and G418 (Geneticin®)
   1256..1408    +  CDS            ble (fragment): BLE_KLEPN - Experimental evidence at protein level: Swiss-Prot protein existence level 1. Binding protein with a strong affinity to the bleomycin family of antibiotics. Binds to CL990; an antimitotic-antibiotic compound. From Klebsiella pneumoniae.
   1467..1514    +  polyA_signal   HSV TK poly(A) signal: herpes simplex virus thymidine kinase polyadenylation signal (Cole and Stacy, 1985)
   1605..1621    -  polyA_signal   bGH poly(A) signal (fragment): bovine growth hormone polyadenylation signal
   1843..2431    +  rep_origin     ori: high-copy-number ColE1/pMB1/pBR322/pUC origin of replication
   2606..2909    +  enhancer       CMV enhancer: human cytomegalovirus immediate early enhancer
   2910..3113    +  promoter       CMV promoter: human cytomegalovirus (CMV) immediate early promoter
   4026..4734    +  CDS            mCherry (fragment): monomeric derivative of DsRed fluorescent protein (Shaner et al., 2004) mammalian codon-optimized
   4736..4785    +  misc_feature   MCS (fragment): multiple cloning site
   4802..4886    +  CDS            large T antigen (fragment): large T antigen from SV40 (simian virus 40)
   4909..5030    +  polyA_signal   SV40 poly(A) signal: SV40 polyadenylation signal
   5064..5492    -  rep_origin     f1 ori (sequence partly withheld): f1 bacteriophage origin of replication; arrow indicates direction of (+) strand synthesis
   5519..47      +  promoter       AmpR promoter (across the origin): bla
>Addgene plasmid #85465 | p-mCherry-C1-PsACR1 | addgene full sequence | sequence record 170779 | Addgene NGS Result
GACAATAACCCTGATAAATGCTTCAATAATATTGAAAAAGGAAGAGTCCTGAGGCGGAAAGAACCAGCTG
TGGAATGTGTGTCAGTTAGGGTGTGGAAAGTCCCCAGGCTCCCCAGCAGGCAGAAGTATGCAAAGCATGC
ATCTCAATTAGTCAGCAACCAGGTGTGGAAAGTCCCCAGGCTCCCCAGCAGGCAGAAGTATGCAAAGCAT
GCATCTCAATTAGTCAGCAACCATAGTCCCGCCCCTAACTCCGCCCATCCCGCCCCTAACTCCGCCCAGT
TCCGCCCATTCTCCGCCCCATGGCTGACTAATTTTTTTTATTTATGCAGAGGCCGAGGCCGCCTCGGCCT
CTGAGCTATTCCAGAAGTAGTGAGGAGGCTTTTTTGGAGGCCTAGGCTTTTGCAAAGATCGATCAAGAGA
CAGGATGAGGATCGTTTCGCATGATTGAACAAGATGGATTGCACGCAGGTTCTCCGGCCGCTTGGGTGGA
GAGGCTATTCGGCTATGACTGGGCACAACAGACAATCGGCTGCTCTGATGCCGCCGTGTTCCGGCTGTCA
GCGCAGGGGCGCCCGGTTCTTTTTGTCAAGACCGACCTGTCCGGTGCCCTGAATGAACTGCAAGACGAGG
CAGCGCGGCTATCGTGGCTGGCCACGACGGGCGTTCCTTGCGCAGCTGTGCTCGACGTTGTCACTGAAGC
GGGAAGGGACTGGCTGCTATTGGGCGAAGTGCCGGGGCAGGATCTCCTGTCATCTCACCTTGCTCCTGCC
GAGAAAGTATCCATCATGGCTGATGCAATGCGGCGGCTGCATACGCTTGATCCGGCTACCTGCCCATTCG
ACCACCAAGCGAAACATCGCATCGAGCGAGCACGTACTCGGATGGAAGCCGGTCTTGTCGATCAGGATGA
TCTGGACGAAGAGCATCAGGGGCTCGCGCCAGCCGAACTGTTCGCCAGGCTCAAGGCGAGCATGCCCGAC
GGCGAGGATCTCGTCGTGACCCATGGCGATGCCTGCTTGCCGAATATCATGGTGGAAAATGGCCGCTTTT
CTGGATTCATCGACTGTGGCCGGCTGGGTGTGGCGGACCGCTATCAGGACATAGCGTTGGCTACCCGTGA
TATTGCTGAAGAGCTTGGCGGCGAATGGGCTGACCGCTTCCTCGTGCTTTACGGTATCGCCGCTCCCGAT
TCGCAGCGCATCGCCTTCTATCGCCTTCTTGACGAGTTCTTCTGAGCGGGACTCTGGGGTTCGAAATGAC
CGACCAAGCGACGCCCAACCTGCCATCACGAGATTTCGATTCCACCGCCGCCTTCTATGAAAGGTTGGGC
TTCGGAATCGTTTTCCGGGACGCCGGCTGGATGATCCTCCAGCGCGGGGATCTCATGCTGGAGTTCTTCG
CCCACCCTAGGGGGAGGCTAACTGAAACACGGAAGGAGACAATACCGGAAGGAACCCGCGCTATGACGGC
AATAAAAAGACAGAATAAAACGCACGGTGTTGGGTCGTTTGTTCATAAACGCGGGGTTCGGTCCCAGGGC
TGGCACTCTGTCGATACCCCACCGAGACCCCATTGGGGCCAATACGCCCGCGTTTCTTCCTTTTCCCCAC
CCCACCCCCCAAGTTCGGGTGAAGGCCCAGGGCTCGCAGCCAACGTCGGGGCGGCAGGCCCTGCCATAGC
CTCAGGTTACTCATATATACTTTAGATTGATTTAAAACTTCATTTTTAATTTAAAAGGATCTAGGTGAAG
ATCCTTTTTGATAATCTCATGACCAAAATCCCTTAACGTGAGTTTTCGTTCCACTGAGCGTCAGACCCCG
TAGAAAAGATCAAAGGATCTTCTTGAGATCCTTTTTTTCTGCGCGTAATCTGCTGCTTGCAAACAAAAAA
ACCACCGCTACCAGCGGTGGTTTGTTTGCCGGATCAAGAGCTACCAACTCTTTTTCCGAAGGTAACTGGC
TTCAGCAGAGCGCAGATACCAAATACTGTTCTTCTAGTGTAGCCGTAGTTAGGCCACCACTTCAAGAACT
CTGTAGCACCGCCTACATACCTCGCTCTGCTAATCCTGTTACCAGTGGCTGCTGCCAGTGGCGATAAGTC
GTGTCTTACCGGGTTGGACTCAAGACGATAGTTACCGGATAAGGCGCAGCGGTCGGGCTGAACGGGGGGT
TCGTGCACACAGCCCAGCTTGGAGCGAACGACCTACACCGAACTGAGATACCTACAGCGTGAGCTATGAG
AAAGCGCCACGCTTCCCGAAGGGAGAAAGGCGGACAGGTATCCGGTAAGCGGCAGGGTCGGAACAGGAGA
GCGCACGAGGGAGCTTCCAGGGGGAAACGCCTGGTATCTTTATAGTCCTGTCGGGTTTCGCCACCTCTGA
CTTGAGCGTCGATTTTTGTGATGCTCGTCAGGGGGGCGGAGCCTATGGAAAAACGCCAGCAACGCGGCCT
TTTTACGGTTCCTGGCCTTTTGCTGGCCTTTTGCTCACATGTTCTTTCCTGCGTTATCCCCTGATTCTGT
GGATAACCGTATTACCGCCATGCATTAGTTATTAATAGTAATCAATTACGGGGTCATTAGTTCATAGCCC
ATATATGGAGTTCCGCGTTACATAACTTACGGTAAATGGCCCGCCTGGCTGACCGCCCAACGACCCCCGC
CCATTGACGTCAATAATGACGTATGTTCCCATAGTAACGCCAATAGGGACTTTCCATTGACGTCAATGGG
TGGAGTATTTACGGTAAACTGCCCACTTGGCAGTACATCAAGTGTATCATATGCCAAGTACGCCCCCTAT
TGACGTCAATGACGGTAAATGGCCCGCCTGGCATTATGCCCAGTACATGACCTTATGGGACTTTCCTACT
TGGCAGTACATCTACGTATTAGTCATCGCTATTACCATGGTGATGCGGTTTTGGCAGTACATCAATGGGC
GTGGATAGCGGTTTGACTCACGGGGATTTCCAAGTCTCCACCCCATTGACGTCAATGGGAGTTTGTTTTG
GCACCAAAATCAACGGGACTTTCCAAAATGTCGTAACAACTCCGCCCCATTGACGCAAATGGGCGGTAGG
CGTGTACGGTGGGAGGTCTATATAAGCAGAGCTGGTTTAGTGAACCGTCAGATCCGCTAGCCACCATGAC
AACTATCTCCGAGGTCTGTGGGGTCTGGGCACTGGACAATCCCGAATGTATCGAAGTCTCAGGAACAAAC
GACAATGTGAAAATGGCCCAGCTGTGCTTCTGTATGGTGTGCGTCTGTCAGATCCTGTTTATGGCCAGCC
AGTACCCAAAAGTGGGATGGGAGGCAATCTACCTGCCCTCCTGCGAATGTTTCCTGTACGGGCTGGCCAG
CTCCGGAAACGGCTTCATCCAGCTGTATGACGGCCGACTGATTCCTTGGGCTAGATACGCCGCTTGGATC
TGCACTTGTCCATCTATTCTGCTGCAGATCAATACCATTCACAAGTGTAAAATCAGTCATTTCAACCTGA
ATACCTTCATCGTGCAGGCAGATCTGATCATGAACATTATGGGGGTCACTGGCGCACTGACCACAAATAT
CGCCTTCAAGTGGATCTACTTTGCCATCGGCTGCATTCTGTTCATCTTTATTGTGCTGGTGGTCTACGAC
ATCATGACCTCTGCAGCCAAGGAGTGGAAGGCTAAAGGAGATTCCAAAGGGAACCTGGTGTCTACACGGC
TGATCCTGCTGCGCTGGATCTTCATTGTGAGTTGGTGCGTCTATCCCCTGCTGTGGATTCTGTCACCTCA
GGCCACTTGTGCCGTGAGCGAAGACGTGATCAGCGTCGCTCACTTCATTTGCGATGCTTTTGCAAAGAAC
ATGTTCGGCTTTATCATGTGGAGGACACTGTGGAGAGACCTGGATGGACACTGGGACATTAGCAGGCATT
ACCCCCAGTCTAGTTATGCAAAGGATGGCAAAGAGGAAGAACAGATGACTGCTATGAGCCAGACTGATGA
CACTGAAAAACCCCATTCCAGCCAGGGCGGACCGGTGGTGAGCAAGGGCGAGGAGGATAACATGGCCATC
ATCAAGGAGTTCATGCGCTTCAAGGTGCACATGGAGGGCTCCGTGAACGGCCACGAGTTCGAGATCGAGG
GCGAGGGCGAGGGCCGCCCCTACGAGGGCACCCAGACCGCCAAGCTGAAGGTGACCAAGGGTGGCCCCCT
GCCCTTCGCCTGGGACATCCTGTCCCCTCAGTTCATGTACGGCTCCAAGGCCTACGTGAAGCACCCCGCC
GACATCCCCGACTACTTGAAGCTGTCCTTCCCCGAGGGCTTCAAGTGGGAGCGCGTGATGAACTTCGAGG
ACGGCGGCGTGGTGACCGTGACCCAGGACTCCTCCCTGCAGGACGGCGAGTTCATCTACAAGGTGAAGCT
GCGCGGCACCAACTTCCCCTCCGACGGCCCCGTAATGCAGAAGAAGACCATGGGCTGGGAGGCCTCCTCC
GAGCGGATGTACCCCGAGGACGGCGCCCTGAAGGGCGAGATCAAGCAGAGGCTGAAGCTGAAGGACGGCG
GCCACTACGACGCTGAGGTCAAGACCACCTACAAGGCCAAGAAGCCCGTGCAGCTGCCCGGCGCCTACAA
CGTCAACATCAAGTTGGACATCACCTCCCACAACGAGGACTACACCATCGTGGAACAGTACGAACGCGCC
GAGGGCCGCCACTCCACCGGCGGCATGGACGAGCTGTACAAGTAAGAGCTCAAGCTTCGAATTCTGCAGT
CGACGGTACCGCGGGCCCGGGATCCACCGGATCTAGATAACTGATCATAATCAGCCATACCACATTTGTA
GAGGTTTTACTTGCTTTAAAAAACCTCCCACACCTCCCCCTGAACCTGAAACATAAAATGAATGCAATTG
TTGTTGTTAACTTGTTTATTGCAGCTTATAATGGTTACAAATAAAGCAATAGCATCACAAATTTCACAAA
TAAAGCATTTTTTTCACTGCATTCTAGTTGTGGTTTGTCCAAACTCATCAATGTATCTTAACGCGTAAAT
TGTAAGCGTTAATATTTTGTTAAAATTCGCGTTAAATTTTTGTTAAATCAGCTCATTTTTTAACCAATAG
GCCGAAATCGGCAAAATCCCTTATAAATCAAAAGAATAGACCGAGATAGGGT
[37 nt withheld, positions 5163-5199]
AAAGAACGTGGACTCCAACGTCAAAGG
[49 nt withheld, positions 5227-5275]
T
[91 nt withheld, positions 5277-5367]
G
[124 nt withheld, positions 5369-5492]
CAGGTGGCACTTTTCGGGGAAATGTGCGCGGAACCCCTATTTGTTTATTTTTCTAAATACATTCAAATAT
GTATCCGCTCATGA
